LOCUS       Exported 6770 bp ds-DNA circular SYN 12-MAY-2021
DEFINITION  tracing neuronal projection.
ACCESSION   .
VERSION     .
KEYWORDS    AAV-flex-plap
SOURCE      synthetic DNA construct
  ORGANISM  synthetic DNA construct
REFERENCE   1 (bases 1 to 6770)
  TITLE     Shah lab AAV-flex-plap
  JOURNAL   Unpublished
REFERENCE   2 (bases 1 to 6770)
  AUTHORS   .
  TITLE     Direct Submission
  JOURNAL   Exported May 12, 2021 from SnapGene Server 1.1.58
            http://www.snapgene.com
FEATURES             Location/Qualifiers
     source          1..6770
                     /organism="synthetic DNA construct"
                     /mol_type="other DNA"
     repeat_region   1..141
                     /label=AAV2 ITR
                     /note="inverted terminal repeat of adeno-associated virus
                     serotype 2"
     repeat_region   12..141
                     /label=AAV2 ITR
     enhancer        217..520
                     /label=CMV enhancer
                     /note="human cytomegalovirus immediate early enhancer"
     promoter        521..724
                     /label=CMV promoter
                     /note="human cytomegalovirus (CMV) immediate early
                     promoter"
     primer_bind     675..695
                     /label=CMV-F
                     /note="Human CMV immediate early promoter, forward primer"
     primer_bind     721..745
                     /label=LNCX
                     /note="Human CMV promoter, forward primer"
     protein_bind    1358..1391
                     /label=loxP
                     /bound_moiety="Cre recombinase"
                     /note="Cre-mediated recombination occurs in the 8-bp core
                     sequence (GCATACAT)."
     protein_bind    1402..1435
                     /label=lox2272
                     /bound_moiety="Cre recombinase"
                     /note="Cre-mediated recombination occurs in the 8-bp core
                     sequence (GGATACTT). lox2272 sites are compatible with each
                     other, but incompatible with loxP or loxN sites (Lee and
                     Saito, 1988)."
     CDS             complement(1581..3086)
                     /codon_start=1
                     /product="secreted alkaline phosphatase from human
                     placenta"
                     /label=SEAP
                     /note="The natural enzyme has a C-terminal transmembrane
                     sequence that is replaced by a GPI anchor."
                     /translation="MLLLLLLLLGLRLQLSLGIIPVEEENPDFWNREAAEALGAAKKLQ
                     PAQTAAKNLIIFLGDGMGVSTVTAARILKGQKKDKLGPEIPLAMDRFPYVALSKTYNVD
                     KHVPDSGATATAYLCGVKGNFQTIGLSAAARFNQCNTTRGNEVISVMNRAKKAGKSVGV
                     VTTTRVQHASPAGTYAHTVNRNWYSDADVPASARQEGCQDIATQLISNMDIDVILGGGR
                     KYMFRMGTPDPEYPDDYSQGGTRLDGKNLVQEWLAKRQGARYVWNRTELMQASLDPSVT
                     HLMGLFEPGDMKYEIHRDSTLDPSLMEMTEAALRLLSRNPRGFFLFVEGGRIDHGHHES
                     RAYRALTETIMFDDAIERAGQLTSEEDTLSLVTADHSHVFSFGGYPLRGSSIFGLAPGK
                     ARDRKAYTVLLYGNGPGYVLKDGARPDVTESESGSPEYRQQSAVPLDEETHAGEDVAVF
                     ARGPQAHLVHGVQEQTFIAHVMAFAACLEPYTACDLAPPAGTTD"
     protein_bind    complement(3111..3144)
                     /label=loxP
                     /bound_moiety="Cre recombinase"
                     /note="Cre-mediated recombination occurs in the 8-bp core
                     sequence (GCATACAT)."
     protein_bind    complement(3155..3188)
                     /label=lox2272
                     /bound_moiety="Cre recombinase"
                     /note="Cre-mediated recombination occurs in the 8-bp core
                     sequence (GGATACTT). lox2272 sites are compatible with each
                     other, but incompatible with loxP or loxN sites (Lee and
                     Saito, 1988)."
     misc_feature    3198..3786
                     /label=WPRE
                     /note="woodchuck hepatitis virus posttranscriptional
                     regulatory element"
     primer_bind     complement(3251..3271)
                     /label=WPRE-R
                     /note="WPRE, reverse primer"
     CDS             complement(3669..3680)
                     /codon_start=1
                     /product="Factor Xa recognition and cleavage site"
                     /label=Factor Xa site
                     /translation="IEGR"
     primer_bind     complement(3797..3814)
                     /label=BGH-rev
                     /note="Bovine growth hormone terminator, reverse primer.
                     Also called BGH reverse"
     polyA_signal    3803..4010
                     /label=bGH poly(A) signal
                     /note="bovine growth hormone polyadenylation signal"
     repeat_region   4033..4173
                     /label=AAV2 ITR
                     /note="inverted terminal repeat of adeno-associated virus
                     serotype 2"
     repeat_region   4033..4162
                     /label=AAV2 ITR
     rep_origin      4248..4703
                     /direction=RIGHT
                     /label=f1 ori
                     /note="f1 bacteriophage origin of replication; arrow
                     indicates direction of (+) strand synthesis"
     primer_bind     complement(4335..4354)
                     /label=F1ori-R
                     /note="F1 origin, reverse primer"
     primer_bind     4545..4566
                     /label=F1ori-F
                     /note="F1 origin, forward primer"
     primer_bind     complement(4720..4739)
                     /label=pRS-marker
                     /note="pRS vectors, use to sequence yeast selectable
                     marker"
     primer_bind     4839..4861
                     /label=pGEX 3'
                     /note="pGEX vectors, reverse primer"
     primer_bind     complement(4899..4917)
                     /label=pBRforEco
                     /note="pBR322 vectors, upsteam of EcoRI site, forward
                     primer"
     promoter        4985..5089
                     /gene="bla"
                     /label=AmpR promoter
     CDS             5090..5950
                     /codon_start=1
                     /gene="bla"
                     /product="beta-lactamase"
                     /label=AmpR
                     /note="confers resistance to ampicillin, carbenicillin, and
                     related antibiotics"
                     /translation="MSIQHFRVALIPFFAAFCLPVFAHPETLVKVKDAEDQLGARVGYI
                     ELDLNSGKILESFRPEERFPMMSTFKVLLCGAVLSRIDAGQEQLGRRIHYSQNDLVEYS
                     PVTEKHLTDGMTVRELCSAAITMSDNTAANLLLTTIGGPKELTAFLHNMGDHVTRLDRW
                     EPELNEAIPNDERDTTMPVAMATTLRKLLTGELLTLASRQQLIDWMEADKVAGPLLRSA
                     LPAGWFIADKSGAGERGSRGIIAALGPDGKPSRIVVIYTTGSQATMDERNRQIAEIGAS
                     LIKHW"
     primer_bind     complement(5308..5327)
                     /label=Amp-R
                     /note="Ampicillin resistance gene, reverse primer"
     rep_origin      6121..6709
                     /direction=RIGHT
                     /label=ori
                     /note="high-copy-number ColE1/pMB1/pBR322/pUC origin of
                     replication"
     primer_bind     6610..6629
                     /label=pBR322ori-F
                     /note="pBR322 origin, forward primer"
ORIGIN
        1 cctgcaggca gctgcgcgct cgctcgctca ctgaggccgc ccgggcaaag cccgggcgtc
       61 gggcgacctt tggtcgcccg gcctcagtga gcgagcgagc gcgcagagag ggagtggcca
      121 actccatcac taggggttcc tgcggccgca cgcgtctagt tattaatagt aatcaattac
      181 ggggtcatta gttcatagcc catatatgga gttccgcgtt acataactta cggtaaatgg
      241 cccgcctggc tgaccgccca acgacccccg cccattgacg tcaataatga cgtatgttcc
      301 catagtaacg ccaataggga ctttccattg acgtcaatgg gtggagtatt tacggtaaac
      361 tgcccacttg gcagtacatc aagtgtatca tatgccaagt acgcccccta ttgacgtcaa
      421 tgacggtaaa tggcccgcct ggcattatgc ccagtacatg accttatggg actttcctac
      481 ttggcagtac atctacgtat tagtcatcgc tattaccatg gtgatgcggt tttggcagta
      541 catcaatggg cgtggatagc ggtttgactc acggggattt ccaagtctcc accccattga
      601 cgtcaatggg agtttgtttt ggcaccaaaa tcaacgggac tttccaaaat gtcgtaacaa
      661 ctccgcccca ttgacgcaaa tgggcggtag gcgtgtacgg tgggaggtct atataagcag
      721 agctcgttta gtgaaccgtc agatcgcctg gagacgccat ccacgctgtt ttgacctcca
      781 tagaagacac cgggaccgat ccagcctccg cggattcgaa tcccggccgg gaacggtgca
      841 ttggaacgcg gattccccgt gccaagagtg acgtaagtac cgcctataga gtctataggc
      901 ccacaaaaaa tgctttcttc ttttaatata cttttttgtt tatcttattt ctaatacttt
      961 ccctaatctc tttctttcag ggcaataatg atacaatgta tcatgcctct ttgcaccatt
     1021 ctaaagaata acagtgataa tttctgggtt aaggcaatag caatatttct gcatataaat
     1081 atttctgcat ataaattgta actgatgtaa gaggtttcat attgctaata gcagctacaa
     1141 tccagctacc attctgcttt tattttatgg ttgggataag gctggattat tctgagtcca
     1201 agctaggccc ttttgctaat catgttcata cctcttatct tcctcccaca gctcctgggc
     1261 aacgtgctgg tctgtgtgct ggcccatcac tttggcaaag aattgggatt cgaacatcga
     1321 tagcgacgcg tggacggtac ccttcaggtc gacgtcgata acttcgtata gcatacatta
     1381 tacgaagtta tccgaatcgc aataacttcg tataggatac tttatacgaa gttatttggc
     1441 gcgccaaatt taaataacgc aacgtacctt cgagggggcc caaggaattc tcagggagca
     1501 gtggccgtct ccagcagcag cagggtcccg gccagcagag gaagcaacgc ggggaccacg
     1561 gaccgccccg ggtgcgcggc gtcggtggtg ccggcggggg gcgccaggtc gcaggcggtg
     1621 tagggctcca ggcaggcggc gaaggccatg acgtgcgcta tgaaggtctg ctcctgcacg
     1681 ccgtgaacca ggtgcgcctg cgggccgcgc gcgaacaccg ccacgtcctc gcctgcgtgg
     1741 gtctcttcgt ccaggggcac tgctgactgc tgccgatact cggggctccc gctctcgctc
     1801 tcggtaacat ccggccgggc gccgtccttg agcacatagc ctggaccgtt tccgtatagg
     1861 aggaccgtgt aggccttcct gtcccgggcc ttgccagggg ccagcccgaa gatggagctc
     1921 cctcgcaggg ggtagcctcc gaaggagaag acgtgggagt ggtcggcagt gacgaggctc
     1981 agcgtgtcct cctcgctggt gagctggccc gccctctcaa tggcgtcgtc gaacatgatc
     2041 gtctcagtca gtgcccggta agccctgctt tcatgatgac catggtcgat gcgaccaccc
     2101 tccacgaaga ggaagaagcc gcgggggttc ctgctcagca ggcgcagggc agcctctgtc
     2161 atctccatca gggaggggtc cagtgtggag tctcggtgga tctcgtattt catgtctcca
     2221 ggctcaaaga gacccatgag atgggtcaca gacgggtcca gggaagcctg catgagctca
     2281 gtgcggttcc acacataccg ggcaccctgg cgcttcgcca gccattcctg caccagattc
     2341 ttcccgtcca gcctggtccc accttggctg tagtcatctg ggtactcagg gtctggggtt
     2401 cccatgcgaa acatgtactt tcggcctcca cctaggatca cgtcaatgtc catgttggag
     2461 atgagctgcg tagcgatgtc ctggcacccc tcctggcggg ccgaggcagg cacgtcggcg
     2521 tccgagtacc agttgcggtt caccgtgtgg gcgtaggtgc cggctggcga ggcgtgctgc
     2581 actcgtgtgg tggttaccac tcccactgac ttccctgctt tcttggcccg attcatcacg
     2641 gagatgacct cgttgccgcg tgtcgtgttg cactggttaa agcgggcggc tgcactcaag
     2701 ccaatggtct ggaagttgcc cttgaccccg cacaggtagg ccgtggctgt ggctccactg
     2761 tctggcacat gtttgtctac attgtatgtc ttggacagag ccacatatgg gaagcggtcc
     2821 atggccaggg gtatctcagg ccccagtttg tccttcttct gcccttttag gatcctggca
     2881 gctgtcaccg tagacacccc catcccatcg cccaggaaga tgatgaggtt cttggcggct
     2941 gtctgtgcag gctgcagctt cttggcggca cccagggcct cggctgcctc gcggttccag
     3001 aagtccgggt tctcctcctc aactgggatg atgcccaggg agagctgtag cctcaggccc
     3061 agcagcagca gcagcagcag cagcatggtg gcaaggccgg cctcgagttg ataacttcgt
     3121 ataatgtatg ctatacgaag ttatccgaat cgcaataact tcgtataaag tatcctatac
     3181 gaagttatcg aaagcttaat caacctctgg attacaaaat ttgtgaaaga ttgactggta
     3241 ttcttaacta tgttgctcct tttacgctat gtggatacgc tgctttaatg cctttgtatc
     3301 atgctattgc ttcccgtatg gctttcattt tctcctcctt gtataaatcc tggttgctgt
     3361 ctctttatga ggagttgtgg cccgttgtca ggcaacgtgg cgtggtgtgc actgtgtttg
     3421 ctgacgcaac ccccactggt tggggcattg ccaccacctg tcagctcctt tccgggactt
     3481 tcgctttccc cctccctatt gccacggcgg aactcatcgc cgcctgcctt gcccgctgct
     3541 ggacaggggc tcggctgttg ggcactgaca attccgtggt gttgtcgggg aaatcatcgt
     3601 cctttccttg gctgctcgcc tgtgttgcca cctggattct gcgcgggacg tccttctgct
     3661 acgtcccttc ggccctcaat ccagcggacc ttccttcccg cggcctgctg ccggctctgc
     3721 ggcctcttcc gcgtcttcgc cttcgccctc agacgagtcg gatctccctt tgggccgcct
     3781 ccccgcctga ccggtgcctc gactgtgcct tctagttgcc agccatctgt tgtttgcccc
     3841 tcccccgtgc cttccttgac cctggaaggt gccactccca ctgtcctttc ctaataaaat
     3901 gaggaaattg catcgcattg tctgagtagg tgtcattcta ttctgggggg tggggtgggg
     3961 caggacagca agggggagga ttgggaagac aatagcaggc atgctgggga cacgtgcgga
     4021 ccgagcggcc gcaggaaccc ctagtgatgg agttggccac tccctctctg cgcgctcgct
     4081 cgctcactga ggccgggcga ccaaaggtcg cccgacgccc gggctttgcc cgggcggcct
     4141 cagtgagcga gcgagcgcgc agctgcctgc aggggcgcct gatgcggtat tttctcctta
     4201 cgcatctgtg cggtatttca caccgcatan nnnnnnnnnn nnnnnnnnnn nnnnnnnnnn
     4261 nnnnnnnnnn nnnnnnnnnn nnnnnnnnnn nnnnnnnnnn nnnnnnnnnn nnnnnnnnnn
     4321 nnnnnnnnnn nnnnnnnnnn nnnnnnnnnn nnnnnnnnnn nnnnnnnnnn ncnnnnnnnn
     4381 nnnnnnnnnn nnnnnnnnnn nnnnnnnnnn nnnnnnnnnn nnnnnnnnnn nnnnnnnnnn
     4441 nnnnnnnnnn nnnnnnnnnn nnnnnnnnnn nnnnnnnnnn nnnnnnnnnn nnnnnnnnnn
     4501 nnnnnnnnnn nnncctttga cgttggagtc cacgttcttt aatagtggac tcttgttcca
     4561 aactggaaca acactcaacc ctatctcggg ctattctttt gatttataag ggattttgcc
     4621 gatttcggcc tattggttaa aaaatgagct gatttaacaa aaatttaacg cgaattttaa
     4681 caaaatatta acgtttacaa ttttatggtg cactctcagt acaatctgct ctgatgccgc
     4741 atagttaagc cagccccgac acccgccaac acccgctgac gcgccctgac gggcttgtct
     4801 gctcccggca tccgcttaca gacaagctgt gaccgtctcc gggagctgca tgtgtcagag
     4861 gttttcaccg tcatcaccga aacgcgcgag acgaaagggc ctcgtgatac gcctattttt
     4921 ataggttaat gtcatgataa taatggtttc ttagacgtca ggtggcactt ttcggggaaa
     4981 tgtgcgcgga acccctattt gtttattttt ctaaatacat tcaaatatgt atccgctcat
     5041 gagacaataa ccctgataaa tgcttcaata atattgaaaa aggaagagta tgagtattca
     5101 acatttccgt gtcgccctta ttcccttttt tgcggcattt tgccttcctg tttttgctca
     5161 cccagaaacg ctggtgaaag taaaagatgc tgaagatcag ttgggtgcac gagtgggtta
     5221 catcgaactg gatctcaaca gcggtaagat ccttgagagt tttcgccccg aagaacgttt
     5281 tccaatgatg agcactttta aagttctgct atgtggcgcg gtattatccc gtattgacgc
     5341 cgggcaagag caactcggtc gccgcataca ctattctcag aatgacttgg ttgagtactc
     5401 accagtcaca gaaaagcatc ttacggatgg catgacagta agagaattat gcagtgctgc
     5461 cataaccatg agtgataaca ctgcggccaa cttacttctg acaacgatcg gaggaccgaa
     5521 ggagctaacc gcttttttgc acaacatggg ggatcatgta actcgccttg atcgttggga
     5581 accggagctg aatgaagcca taccaaacga cgagcgtgac accacgatgc ctgtagcaat
     5641 ggcaacaacg ttgcgcaaac tattaactgg cgaactactt actctagctt cccggcaaca
     5701 attaatagac tggatggagg cggataaagt tgcaggacca cttctgcgct cggcccttcc
     5761 ggctggctgg tttattgctg ataaatctgg agccggtgag cgtgggtctc gcggtatcat
     5821 tgcagcactg gggccagatg gtaagccctc ccgtatcgta gttatctaca cgacggggag
     5881 tcaggcaact atggatgaac gaaatagaca gatcgctgag ataggtgcct cactgattaa
     5941 gcattggtaa ctgtcagacc aagtttactc atatatactt tagattgatt taaaacttca
     6001 tttttaattt aaaaggatct aggtgaagat cctttttgat aatctcatga ccaaaatccc
     6061 ttaacgtgag ttttcgttcc actgagcgtc agaccccgta gaaaagatca aaggatcttc
     6121 ttgagatcct ttttttctgc gcgtaatctg ctgcttgcaa acaaaaaaac caccgctacc
     6181 agcggtggtt tgtttgccgg atcaagagct accaactctt tttccgaagg taactggctt
     6241 cagcagagcg cagataccaa atactgtcct tctagtgtag ccgtagttag gccaccactt
     6301 caagaactct gtagcaccgc ctacatacct cgctctgcta atcctgttac cagtggctgc
     6361 tgccagtggc gataagtcgt gtcttaccgg gttggactca agacgatagt taccggataa
     6421 ggcgcagcgg tcgggctgaa cggggggttc gtgcacacag cccagcttgg agcgaacgac
     6481 ctacaccgaa ctgagatacc tacagcgtga gctatgagaa agcgccacgc ttcccgaagg
     6541 gagaaaggcg gacaggtatc cggtaagcgg cagggtcgga acaggagagc gcacgaggga
     6601 gcttccaggg ggaaacgcct ggtatcttta tagtcctgtc gggtttcgcc acctctgact
     6661 tgagcgtcga tttttgtgat gctcgtcagg ggggcggagc ctatggaaaa acgccagcaa
     6721 cgcggccttt ttacggttcc tggccttttg ctggcctttt gctcacatgt
//
