[The description below was written by a language model from this plasmid's Addgene catalogue record and the feature table of its GenBank file.]
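Description:
AAV-flex-plap is a 6.77 kb adeno-associated virus transfer plasmid built on a pAAV backbone, designed to deliver a Cre-dependent human placental alkaline phosphatase (PLAP, gene ALPP) reporter for tracing neuronal projections. The plasmid is propagated in E. coli through a high-copy ColE1/pUC-type origin and selected with ampicillin via the bla gene. An f1 phage origin is also present in the backbone. Two AAV2 inverted terminal repeats flank the expression cassette and define the segment that is replicated and packaged into recombinant AAV particles when helper functions are supplied.

Between the ITRs, the human CMV immediate-early enhancer and promoter drive the cassette, which ends with a WPRE to enhance transcript stability and expression, followed by a bovine growth hormone polyadenylation signal. The alkaline phosphatase coding sequence sits in the reverse orientation relative to the promoter and is bracketed by a FLEX (DIO) arrangement: a loxP and a lox2272 site upstream, and an oppositely oriented loxP and lox2272 pair downstream. Because the two lox variants are mutually incompatible, Cre recombinase first inverts the cassette through one pair and then excises a site through the other, locking the coding sequence in the sense orientation. Expression is therefore restricted to Cre-expressing cells.

The automated annotation labels the coding region as secreted alkaline phosphatase (SEAP), about 1.5 kb, whereas the catalogue lists a 1,413 bp plap insert. The record does not resolve whether the membrane-anchoring C-terminal region is retained. The associated publication title describes intraocular injection of Cre-dependent virus to map retinofugal projections of melanopsin-expressing retinal ganglion cells.
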