Addgene plasmid #80422: AAV-flex-plap
Purpose: tracing neuronal projection
Depositing lab: Nirao Shah. Depositing organization: University of California, San Francisco (UCSF). Publication: Retinofugal Projections from Melanopsin-Expressing Retinal Ganglion Cells Revealed by Intraocular Injections of Cre-Dependent Virus. Delwig A, Larsen DD, Yasumura D, Yang CF, Shah NM, Copenhagen DR. PLoS One. 2016 Feb 19;11(2):e0149501. doi: 10.1371/journal.pone.0149501. eCollection 2016. PubMed 26895233.
Backbone
  Vector backbone: pAAV
  Total vector size (bp): 6770
  Vector type: AAV
Growth in bacteria
  Bacterial resistance: Ampicillin, 100 μg/mL
  Growth temperature: 30°C
  Growth strain: NEB Stable
  Copy number: Unknown
Gene/Insert
  Gene/Insert name: plap (alt name: alkaline phosphatase, placental)
  Species: H. sapiens (human)
  Insert size (bp): 1413
  Entrez Gene: ALPP (a.k.a. ALP, ALPI, IAP, PALP, PLAP, PLAP-1)
  Promoter: CMV
  Cloning method: Restriction Enzyme; 5′ cloning site EcoRI (unknown if destroyed); 3′ cloning site XhoI (unknown if destroyed)
  Sequencing primers: 5′ CMV_fwd_primer
Terms and licenses: Academic/Nonprofit Terms; Industry Terms: Not Available to Industry
How to cite: AAV-flex-plap was a gift from Nirao Shah (Addgene plasmid # 80422 ; http://n2t.net/addgene:80422 ; RRID:Addgene_80422)
