>Addgene plasmid #80422 | AAV-flex-plap | addgene partial sequence | sequence record 155717 | LNCX 5'-AGCTCGTTTAGTGAACCGTCAGATC-3'
TTTTGACCTCCATAGAAGACACCGGGACCGATCCAGCCTCCGCGGATTCGAATCCCGGCCGGGAACGGTG
CATTGGAACGCGGATTCCCCGTGCCAAGAGTGACGTAAGTACCGCCTATAGAGTCTATAGGCCCACAAAA
AATGCTTTCTTCTTTTAATATACTTTTTTGTTTATCTTATTTCTAATACTTTCCCTAATCTCTTTCTTTC
AGGGCAATAATGATACAATGTATCATGCCTCTTTGCACCATTCTAAAGAATAACAGTGATAATTTCTGGG
TTAAGGCAATAGCAATATTTCTGCATATAAATATTTCTGCATATAAATTGTAACTGATGTAAGAGGTTTC
ATATTGCTAATAGCAGCTACAATCCAGCTACCATTCTGCTTTTATTTTATGGTTGGGATAAGGCTGGATT
ATTCTGAGTCCAAGCTAGGCCCTTTTGCTAATCATGTTCATACCTCTTATCTTCCTCCCACAGCTCCTGG
GCAACGTGCTGGTCTGTGTGCTGGCCCATCACTTTGGCAAAGAATTGGGATTCGAACATCGATAGCGACG
CGTGGACGGTACCCTTCAGGTCGACGTCGATAACTTCGTATAGCATACATTATACGAAGTTATCCGAATC
GCAATAACTTCGTATAGGATACTTTATACGAAGTTATTTGGCGCGCCAAATTTAAATAACGCAACGTACC
TTCGAGGGGGCCCAAGGAATTCTCAGGGAGCAGTGGCCGTCTCCAGCAGCAGCAGGGTCCCGGCCAGCAG
AGGAAGCAACGCGGGGACCACGGACCGCCCCGGGTGCGCGGCGTCGGTGGTGCCGGCGGGGGGCGCCAGG
TCGCAGGCGGTGTAGGGCTCCAGGCAGGCGGCGAAGGCCATGACGTGCGCTATGAAGGTCTGCTCCTGCA
CGCCGTG
