>Addgene plasmid #80422 | AAV-flex-plap | addgene partial sequence | sequence record 155718 | WPRE-R 5'-CATAGCGTAAAAGGAGCAACA-3'
AATTTTGTAATCCAGAGGTTGATTAAGCTTTCGATAACTTCGTATAGGATACTTTATACGAAGTTATTGC
GATTCGGATAACTTCGTATAGCATACATTATACGAAGTTATCAACTCGAGGCCGGCCTTGCCACCATGCT
GCTGCTGCTGCTGCTGCTGCTGGGCCTGAGGCTACAGCTCTCCCTGGGCATCATCCCAGTTGAGGAGGAG
AACCCGGACTTCTGGAACCGCGAGGCAGCCGAGGCCCTGGGTGCCGCCAAGAAGCTGCAGCCTGCACAGA
CAGCCGCCAAGAACCTCATCATCTTCCTGGGCGATGGGATGGGGGTGTCTACGGTGACAGCTGCCAGGAT
CCTAAAAGGGCAGAAGAAGGACAAACTGGGGCCTGAGATACCCCTGGCCATGGACCGCTTCCCATATGTG
GCTCTGTCCAAGACATACAATGTAGACAAACATGTGCCAGACAGTGGAGCCACAGCCACGGCCTACCTGT
GCGGGGTCAAGGGCAACTTCCAGACCATTGGCTTGAGTGCAGCCGCCCGCTTTAACCAGTGCAACACGAC
ACGCGGCAACGAGGTCATCTCCGTGATGAATCGGGCCAAGAAAGCAGGGAAGTCAGTGGGAGTGGTAACC
ACCACACGAGTGCAGCACGCCTCGCCAGCCGGCACCTACGCCCACACGGTGAACCGCAACTGGTACTCGG
ACGCCGACGTGCCTGCCTCGGCCCGCCAGGAGGGGTGCCAGGACATCGCTACGCAGCTCATCTCCAACAT
GGACATTGACGTGATCCTAGGTGGAGGCCGAAAGTACATGTTTCGCATGGG
